>Addgene plasmid #110862 | pLenti-VRER-P2A-GFP-PGK-Puro | addgene full sequence | sequence record 211465 | Addgene NGS Result
AAAAGCTGGAGCTGCAAGCTTAATGTAGTCTTATGCAATACTCTTGTAGTCTTGCAACATGGTAACGATG
AGTTAGCAACATGCCTTACAAGGAGAGAAAAAGCACCGTGCATGCCGATTGGTGGAAGTAAGGTGGTACG
ATCGTGCCTTATTAGGAAGGCAACAGACGGGTCTGACATGGATTGGACGAACCACTGAATTGCCGCATTG
CAGAGATATTGTATTTAAGTGCCTAGCTCGATACATAAACGGGTCTCTCTGGTTAGACCAGATCTGAGCC
TGGGAGCTCTCTGGCTAACTAGGGAACCCACTGCTTAAGCCTCAATAAAGCTTGCCTTGAGTGCTTCAAG
TAGTGTGTGCCCGTCTGTTGTGTGACTCTGGTAACTAGAGATCCCTCAGACCCTTTTAGTCAGTGTGGAA
AATCTCTAGCAGTGGCGCCCGAACAGGGACTTGAAAGCGAAAGGGAAACCAGAGGAGCTCTCTCGACGCA
GGACTCGGCTTGCTGAAGCGCGCACGGCAAGAGGCGAGGGGCGGCGACTGGTGAGTACGCCAAAAATTTT
GACTAGCGGAGGCTAGAAGGAGAGAGATGGGTGCGAGAGCGTCAGTATTAAGCGGGGGAGAATTAGATCG
CGATGGGAAAAAATTCGGTTAAGGCCAGGGGGAAAGAAAAAATATAAATTAAAACATATAGTATGGGCAA
GCAGGGAGCTAGAACGATTCGCAGTTAATCCTGGCCTGTTAGAAACATCAGAAGGCTGTAGACAAATACT
GGGACAGCTACAACCATCCCTTCAGACAGGATCAGAAGAACTTAGATCATTATATAATACAGTAGCAACC
CTCTATTGTGTGCATCAAAGGATAGAGATAAAAGACACCAAGGAAGCTTTAGACAAGATAGAGGAAGAGC
AAAACAAAAGTAAGACCACCGCACAGCAAGCGGCCGCTGATCTTCAGACCTGGAGGAGGAGATATGAGGG
ACAATTGGAGAAGTGAATTATATAAATATAAAGTAGTAAAAATTGAACCATTAGGAGTAGCACCCACCAA
GGCAAAGAGAAGAGTGGTGCAGAGAGAAAAAAGAGCAGTGGGAATAGGAGCTTTGTTCCTTGGGTTCTTG
GGAGCAGCAGGAAGCACTATGGGCGCAGCGTCAATGACGCTGACGGTACAGGCCAGACAATTATTGTCTG
GTATAGTGCAGCAGCAGAACAATTTGCTGAGGGCTATTGAGGCGCAACAGCATCTGTTGCAACTCACAGT
CTGGGGCATCAAGCAGCTCCAGGCAAGAATCCTGGCTGTGGAAAGATACCTAAAGGATCAACAGCTCCTG
GGGATTTGGGGTTGCTCTGGAAAACTCATTTGCACCACTGCTGTGCCTTGGAATGCTAGTTGGAGTAATA
AATCTCTGGAACAGATTTGGAATCACACGACCTGGATGGAGTGGGACAGAGAAATTAACAATTACACAAG
CTTAATACACTCCTTAATTGAAGAATCGCAAAACCAGCAAGAAAAGAATGAACAAGAATTATTGGAATTA
GATAAATGGGCAAGTTTGTGGAATTGGTTTAACATAACAAATTGGCTGTGGTATATAAAATTATTCATAA
TGATAGTAGGAGGCTTGGTAGGTTTAAGAATAGTTTTTGCTGTACTTTCTATAGTGAATAGAGTTAGGCA
GGGATATTCACCATTATCGTTTCAGACCCACCTCCCAACCCCGAGGGGACCCAGACCACAATTTTAAAAG
AAAAGGGGGGATTGGGGGGTACAGTGCAGGGGAAAGAATAGTAGACATAATAGCAACAGACATACAAACT
AAAGAATTACAAAAACAAATTACAAAAATTCAAAATTTTCGGGTTTATTACAGGGACAGCAGAGATCCAC
TTTGGCGCCGGCTCGAGTGGCTCCGGTGCCCGTCAGTGGGCAGAGCGCACATCGCCCACAGTCCCCGAGA
AGTTGGGGGGAGGGGTCGGCAATTGAACCGGTGCCTAGAGAAGGTGGCGCGGGGTAAACTGGGAAAGTGA
TGTCGTGTACTGGCTCCGCCTTTTTCCCGAGGGTGGGGGAGAACCGTATATAAGTGCAGTAGTCGCCGTG
AACGTTCTTTTTCGCAACGGGTTTGCCGCCAGAACACAGGTGTCGTGACGCGGGATCCGCCACCATGGAT
AAAAAGTATTCTATTGGTTTAGACATCGGCACTAATTCCGTTGGATGGGCTGTCATAACCGATGAATACA
AAGTACCTTCAAAGAAATTTAAGGTGTTGGGGAACACAGACCGTCATTCGATTAAAAAGAATCTTATCGG
TGCCCTCCTATTCGATAGTGGCGAAACGGCAGAGGCGACTCGCCTGAAACGAACCGCTCGGAGAAGGTAT
ACACGTCGCAAGAACCGAATATGTTACTTACAAGAAATTTTTAGCAATGAGATGGCCAAAGTTGACGATT
CTTTCTTTCACCGTTTGGAAGAGTCCTTCCTTGTCGAAGAGGACAAGAAACATGAACGGCACCCCATCTT
TGGAAACATAGTAGATGAGGTGGCATATCATGAAAAGTACCCAACGATTTATCACCTCAGAAAAAAGCTA
GTTGACTCAACTGATAAAGCGGACCTGAGGTTAATCTACTTGGCTCTTGCCCATATGATAAAGTTCCGTG
GGCACTTTCTCATTGAGGGTGATCTAAATCCGGACAACTCGGATGTCGACAAACTGTTCATCCAGTTAGT
ACAAACCTATAATCAGTTGTTTGAAGAGAACCCTATAAATGCAAGTGGCGTGGATGCGAAGGCTATTCTT
AGCGCCCGCCTCTCTAAATCCCGACGGCTAGAAAACCTGATCGCACAATTACCCGGAGAGAAGAAAAATG
GGTTGTTCGGTAACCTTATAGCGCTCTCACTAGGCCTGACACCAAATTTTAAGTCGAACTTCGACTTAGC
TGAAGATGCCAAATTGCAGCTTAGTAAGGACACGTACGATGACGATCTCGACAATCTACTGGCACAAATT
GGAGATCAGTATGCGGACTTATTTTTGGCTGCCAAAAACCTTAGCGATGCAATCCTCCTATCTGACATAC
TGAGAGTTAATACTGAGATTACCAAGGCGCCGTTATCCGCTTCAATGATCAAAAGGTACGATGAACATCA
CCAAGACTTGACACTTCTCAAGGCCCTAGTCCGTCAGCAACTGCCTGAGAAATATAAGGAAATATTCTTT
GATCAGTCGAAAAACGGGTACGCAGGTTATATTGACGGCGGAGCGAGTCAAGAGGAATTCTACAAGTTTA
TCAAACCCATATTAGAGAAGATGGATGGGACGGAAGAGTTGCTTGTAAAACTCAATCGCGAAGATCTACT
GCGAAAGCAGCGGACTTTCGACAACGGTAGCATTCCACATCAAATCCACTTAGGCGAATTGCATGCTATA
CTTAGAAGGCAGGAGGATTTTTATCCGTTCCTCAAAGACAATCGTGAAAAGATTGAGAAAATCCTAACCT
TTCGCATACCTTACTATGTGGGACCCCTGGCCCGAGGGAACTCTCGGTTCGCATGGATGACAAGAAAGTC
CGAAGAAACGATTACTCCATGGAATTTTGAGGAAGTTGTCGATAAAGGTGCGTCAGCTCAATCGTTCATC
GAGAGGATGACCAACTTTGACAAGAATTTACCGAACGAAAAAGTATTGCCTAAGCACAGTTTACTTTACG
AGTATTTCACAGTGTACAATGAACTCACGAAAGTTAAGTATGTCACTGAGGGCATGCGTAAACCCGCCTT
TCTAAGCGGAGAACAGAAGAAAGCAATAGTAGATCTGTTATTCAAGACCAACCGCAAAGTGACAGTTAAG
CAATTGAAAGAGGACTACTTTAAGAAAATTGAATGCTTCGATTCTGTCGAGATCTCCGGGGTAGAAGATC
GATTTAATGCGTCACTTGGTACGTATCATGACCTCCTAAAGATAATTAAAGATAAGGACTTCCTGGATAA
CGAAGAGAATGAAGATATCTTAGAAGATATAGTGTTGACTCTTACCCTCTTTGAAGATCGGGAAATGATT
GAGGAAAGACTAAAAACATACGCTCACCTGTTCGACGATAAGGTTATGAAACAGTTAAAGAGGCGTCGCT
ATACGGGCTGGGGACGATTGTCGCGGAAACTTATCAACGGGATAAGAGACAAGCAAAGTGGTAAAACTAT
TCTCGATTTTCTAAAGAGCGACGGCTTCGCCAATAGGAACTTTATGCAGCTGATCCATGATGACTCTTTA
ACCTTCAAAGAGGATATACAAAAGGCACAGGTTTCCGGACAAGGGGACTCATTGCACGAACATATTGCGA
ATCTTGCTGGTTCGCCAGCCATCAAAAAGGGCATACTCCAGACAGTCAAAGTAGTGGATGAGCTAGTTAA
GGTCATGGGACGTCACAAACCGGAAAACATTGTAATCGAGATGGCACGCGAAAATCAAACGACTCAGAAG
GGGCAAAAAAACAGTCGAGAGCGGATGAAGAGAATAGAAGAGGGTATTAAAGAACTGGGCAGCCAGATCT
TAAAGGAGCATCCTGTGGAAAATACCCAATTGCAGAACGAGAAACTTTACCTCTATTACCTACAAAATGG
AAGGGACATGTATGTTGATCAGGAACTGGACATAAACCGTTTATCTGATTACGACGTCGATCACATTGTA
CCCCAATCCTTTTTGAAGGACGATTCAATCGACAATAAAGTGCTTACACGCTCGGATAAGAACCGAGGGA
AAAGTGACAATGTTCCAAGCGAGGAAGTCGTAAAGAAAATGAAGAACTATTGGCGGCAGCTCCTAAATGC
GAAACTGATAACGCAAAGAAAGTTCGATAACTTAACTAAAGCTGAGAGGGGTGGCTTGTCTGAACTTGAC
AAGGCCGGATTTATTAAACGTCAGCTCGTGGAAACCCGCCAAATCACAAAGCATGTTGCACAGATACTAG
ATTCCCGAATGAATACGAAATACGACGAGAACGATAAGCTGATTCGGGAAGTCAAAGTAATCACTTTAAA
GTCAAAATTGGTGTCGGACTTCAGAAAGGATTTTCAATTCTATAAAGTTAGGGAGATAAATAACTACCAC
CATGCGCACGACGCTTATCTTAATGCCGTCGTAGGGACCGCACTCATTAAGAAATACCCGAAGCTAGAAA
GTGAGTTTGTGTATGGTGATTACAAAGTTTATGACGTCCGTAAGATGATCGCGAAAAGCGAACAGGAGAT
AGGCAAGGCTACAGCCAAATACTTCTTTTATTCTAACATTATGAATTTCTTTAAGACGGAAATCACTCTG
GCAAACGGAGAGATACGCAAACGACCTTTAATTGAAACCAATGGGGAGACAGGTGAAATCGTATGGGATA
AGGGCCGGGACTTCGCGACGGTGAGAAAAGTTTTGTCCATGCCCCAAGTCAACATAGTAAAGAAAACTGA
GGTGCAGACCGGAGGGTTTTCAAAGGAATCGATTCTTCCAAAAAGGAATAGTGATAAGCTCATCGCTCGT
AAAAAGGACTGGGACCCGAAAAAGTACGGTGGCTTCGTGAGCCCTACAGTTGCCTATTCTGTCCTAGTAG
TGGCAAAAGTTGAGAAGGGAAAATCCAAGAAACTGAAGTCAGTCAAAGAATTATTGGGGATAACGATTAT
GGAGCGCTCGTCTTTTGAAAAGAACCCCATCGACTTCCTTGAGGCGAAAGGTTACAAGGAAGTAAAAAAG
GATCTCATAATTAAACTACCAAAGTATAGTCTGTTTGAGTTAGAAAATGGCCGAAAACGGATGTTGGCTA
GCGCCAGAGAGCTTCAAAAGGGGAACGAACTCGCACTACCGTCTAAATACGTGAATTTCCTGTATTTAGC
GTCCCATTACGAGAAGTTGAAAGGTTCACCTGAAGATAACGAACAGAAGCAACTTTTTGTTGAGCAGCAC
AAACATTATCTCGACGAAATCATAGAGCAAATTTCGGAATTCAGTAAGAGAGTCATCCTAGCTGATGCCA
ATCTGGACAAAGTATTAAGCGCATACAACAAGCACAGGGATAAACCCATACGTGAGCAGGCGGAAAATAT
TATCCATTTGTTTACTCTTACCAACCTCGGCGCTCCAGCCGCATTCAAGTATTTTGACACAACGATAGAT
CGCAAAGAGTACAGATCTACCAAGGAGGTGCTAGACGCGACACTGATTCACCAATCCATCACGGGATTAT
ATGAAACTCGGATAGATTTGTCACAGCTTGGGGGTGACGGATCCCCCAAGAAGAAGAGGAAAGTCTCGAG
CGACTACAAAGACCATGACGGTGATTATAAAGATCATGACATCGATTACAAGGATGACGATGACAAGGAT
GACGATGACAAGGGCAGCGGCGCCACCAACTTCAGCCTGCTGAAGCAGGCCGGCGACGTGGAGGAGAACC
CCGGCCCCATGGTGAGCAAGGGCGAGGAGCTGTTCACCGGGGTGGTGCCCATCCTGGTCGAGCTGGACGG
CGACGTAAACGGCCACAAGTTCAGCGTGTCTGGCGAGGGCGAGGGCGATGCCACCTACGGCAAGCTGACC
CTGAAGTTCATCTGCACCACCGGCAAGCTGCCCGTGCCCTGGCCCACCCTCGTGACCACCCTGACCTACG
GCGTGCAGTGCTTCAGCCGCTACCCCGACCACATGAAGCAGCACGACTTCTTCAAGTCCGCCATGCCCGA
AGGCTACGTCCAGGAGCGCACCATCTTCTTCAAGGACGACGGCAACTACAAGACCCGCGCCGAGGTGAAG
TTCGAGGGCGACACCCTGGTGAACCGCATCGAGCTGAAGGGCATCGACTTCAAGGAGGACGGCAACATCC
TGGGGCACAAGCTGGAGTACAACTACAACAGCCACAACGTCTATATCATGGCCGACAAGCAGAAGAACGG
CATCAAGGCGAACTTCAAGATCCGCCACAACATCGAGGACGGCAGCGTGCAGCTCGCCGACCACTACCAG
CAGAACACCCCCATCGGCGACGGCCCCGTGCTGCTGCCCGACAACCACTACCTGAGCACCCAGTCCGCCC
TGAGCAAAGACCCCAACGAGAAGCGCGATCACATGGTCCTGCTGGAGTTCGTGACCGCCGCCGGGATCAC
TCTCGGCATGGACGAGCTGTACAAGTAAGATGCATCTACCGGGTAGGGGAGGCGCTTTTCCCAAGGCAGT
CTGGAGCATGCGCTTTAGCAGCCCCGCTGGGCACTTGGCGCTACACAAGTGGCCTCTGGCCTCGCACACA
TTCCACATCCACCGGTAGGCGCCAACCGGCTCCGTTCTTTGGTGGCCCCTTCGCGCCACCTTCTACTCCT
CCCCTAGTCAGGAAGTTCCCCCCCGCCCCGCAGCTCGCGTCGTGCAGGACGTGACAAATGGAAGTAGCAC
GTCTCACTAGTCTCGTGCAGATGGACAGCACCGCTGAGCAATGGAAGCGGGTAGGCCTTTGGGGCAGCGG
CCAATAGCAGCTTTGCTCCTTCGCTTTCTGGGCTCAGAGGCTGGGAAGGGGTGGGTCCGGGGGCGGGCTC
AGGGGCGGGCTCAGGGGCGGGGCGGGCGCCCGAAGGTCCTCCGGAGGCCCGGCATTCTGCACGCTTCAAA
AGCGCACGTCTGCCGCGCTGTTCTCCTCTTCCTCATCTCCGGGCCTTTCGACCTGCAGCCCAAGCTTACC
ATGACCGAGTACAAGCCCACGGTGCGCCTCGCCACCCGCGACGACGTCCCCAGGGCCGTACGCACCCTCG
CCGCCGCGTTCGCCGACTACCCCGCCACGCGCCACACCGTCGATCCGGACCGCCACATCGAGCGGGTCAC
CGAGCTGCAAGAACTCTTCCTCACGCGCGTCGGGCTCGACATCGGCAAGGTGTGGGTCGCGGACGACGGC
GCCGCGGTGGCGGTCTGGACCACGCCGGAGAGCGTCGAAGCGGGGGCGGTGTTCGCCGAGATCGGCCCGC
GCATGGCCGAGTTGAGCGGTTCCCGGCTGGCCGCGCAGCAACAGATGGAAGGCCTCCTGGCGCCGCACCG
GCCCAAGGAGCCCGCGTGGTTCCTGGCCACCGTCGGCGTCTCGCCCGACCACCAGGGCAAGGGTCTGGGC
AGCGCCGTCGTGCTCCCCGGAGTGGAGGCGGCCGAGCGCGCCGGGGTGCCCGCCTTCCTGGAGACCTCCG
CGCCCCGCAACCTCCCCTTCTACGAGCGGCTCGGCTTCACCGTCACCGCCGACGTCGAGGTGCCCGAAGG
ACCGCGCACCTGGTGCATGACCCGCAAGCCCGGTGCCTGATTCTAGAAAGTCGACAATCAACCTCTGGAT
TACAAAATTTGTGAAAGATTGACTGGTATTCTTAACTATGTTGCTCCTTTTACGCTATGTGGATACGCTG
CTTTAATGCCTTTGTATCATGCTATTGCTTCCCGTATGGCTTTCATTTTCTCCTCCTTGTATAAATCCTG
GTTGCTGTCTCTTTATGAGGAGTTGTGGCCCGTTGTCAGGCAACGTGGCGTGGTGTGCACTGTGTTTGCT
GACGCAACCCCCACTGGTTGGGGCATTGCCACCACCTGTCAGCTCCTTTCCGGGACTTTCGCTTTCCCCC
TCCCTATTGCCACGGCGGAACTCATCGCCGCCTGCCTTGCCCGCTGCTGGACAGGGGCTCGGCTGTTGGG
CACTGACAATTCCGTGGTGTTGTCGGGGAAATCATCGTCCTTTCCTTGGCTGCTCGCCTGTGTTGCCACC
TGGATTCTGCGCGGGACGTCCTTCTGCTACGTCCCTTCGGCCCTCAATCCAGCGGACCTTCCTTCCCGCG
GCCTGCTGCCGGCTCTGCGGCCTCTTCCGCGTCTTCGCCTTCGCCCTCAGACGAGTCGGATCTCCCTTTG
GGCCGCCTCCCCGCGTCGACTTTAAGACCAATGACTTACAAGGCAGCTGTAGATCTTAGCCACTTTTTAA
AAGAAAAGGGGGGACTGGAAGGGCTAATTCACTCCCAACGAAGACAAGATCTGCTTTTTGCTTGTACTGG
GTCTCTCTGGTTAGACCAGATCTGAGCCTGGGAGCTCTCTGGCTAACTAGGGAACCCACTGCTTAAGCCT
CAATAAAGCTTGCCTTGAGTGCTTCAAGTAGTGTGTGCCCGTCTGTTGTGTGACTCTGGTAACTAGAGAT
CCCTCAGACCCTTTTAGTCAGTGTGGAAAATCTCTAGCAGTACGTATAGTAGTTCATGTCATCTTATTAT
TCAGTATTTATAACTTGCAAAGAAATGAATATCAGAGAGTGAGAGGAACTTGTTTATTGCAGCTTATAAT
GGTTACAAATAAAGCAATAGCATCACAAATTTCACAAATAAAGCATTTTTTTCACTGCATTCTAGTTGTG
GTTTGTCCAAACTCATCAATGTATCTTATCATGTCTGGCTCTAGCTATCCCGCCCCTAACTCCGCCCATC
CCGCCCCTAACTCCGCCCAGTTCCGCCCATTCTCCGCCCCATGGCTGACTAATTTTTTTTATTTATGCAG
AGGCCGAGGCCGCCTCGGCCTCTGAGCTATTCCAGAAGTAGTGAGGAGGCTTTTTTGGAGGCCTAGGGAC
GTACCCAATTCGCCCTATAGTGAGTCGTATTACGCGCGCTCACTGGCCGTCGTTTTACAACGTCGTGACT
GGGAAAACCCTGGCGTTACCCAACTTAATCGCCTTGCAGCACATCCCCCTTTCGCCAGCTGGCGTAATAG
CGAAGAGGCCCGCACCGATCGCCCTTCCCAACAGTTGCGCAGCCTGAATGGCGAATGGG
[124 nt withheld, positions 9790-9913]
C
[91 nt withheld, positions 9915-10005]
A
[49 nt withheld, positions 10007-10055]
CCTTTGACGTTGGAGTCCACGTTCTTT
[37 nt withheld, positions 10083-10119]
ACCCTATCTCGGTCTATTCTTTTGATTTATAAGGGATTTTGCCGATTTCGGCCTATTGGTTAAAAAATGA
GCTGATTTAACAAAAATTTAACGCGAATTTTAACAAAATATTAACGCTTACAATTTAGGTGGCACTTTTC
GGGGAAATGTGCGCGGAACCCCTATTTGTTTATTTTTCTAAATACATTCAAATATGTATCCGCTCATGAG
ACAATAACCCTGATAAATGCTTCAATAATATTGAAAAAGGAAGAGTATGAGTATTCAACATTTCCGTGTC
GCCCTTATTCCCTTTTTTGCGGCATTTTGCCTTCCTGTTTTTGCTCACCCAGAAACGCTGGTGAAAGTAA
AAGATGCTGAAGATCAGTTGGGTGCACGAGTGGGTTACATCGAACTGGATCTCAACAGCGGTAAGATCCT
TGAGAGTTTTCGCCCCGAAGAACGTTTTCCAATGATGAGCACTTTTAAAGTTCTGCTATGTGGCGCGGTA
TTATCCCGTATTGACGCCGGGCAAGAGCAACTCGGTCGCCGCATACACTATTCTCAGAATGACTTGGTTG
AGTACTCACCAGTCACAGAAAAGCATCTTACGGATGGCATGACAGTAAGAGAATTATGCAGTGCTGCCAT
AACCATGAGTGATAACACTGCGGCCAACTTACTTCTGACAACGATCGGAGGACCGAAGGAGCTAACCGCT
TTTTTGCACAACATGGGGGATCATGTAACTCGCCTTGATCGTTGGGAACCGGAGCTGAATGAAGCCATAC
CAAACGACGAGCGTGACACCACGATGCCTGTAGCAATGGCAACAACGTTGCGCAAACTATTAACTGGCGA
ACTACTTACTCTAGCTTCCCGGCAACAATTAATAGACTGGATGGAGGCGGATAAAGTTGCAGGACCACTT
CTGCGCTCGGCCCTTCCGGCTGGCTGGTTTATTGCTGATAAATCTGGAGCCGGTGAGCGTGGGTCTCGCG
GTATCATTGCAGCACTGGGGCCAGATGGTAAGCCCTCCCGTATCGTAGTTATCTACACGACGGGGAGTCA
GGCAACTATGGATGAACGAAATAGACAGATCGCTGAGATAGGTGCCTCACTGATTAAGCATTGGTAACTG
TCAGACCAAGTTTACTCATATATACTTTAGATTGATTTAAAACTTCATTTTTAATTTAAAAGGATCTAGG
TGAAGATCCTTTTTGATAATCTCATGACCAAAATCCCTTAACGTGAGTTTTCGTTCCACTGAGCGTCAGA
CCCCGTAGAAAAGATCAAAGGATCTTCTTGAGATCCTTTTTTTCTGCGCGTAATCTGCTGCTTGCAAACA
AAAAAACCACCGCTACCAGCGGTGGTTTGTTTGCCGGATCAAGAGCTACCAACTCTTTTTCCGAAGGTAA
CTGGCTTCAGCAGAGCGCAGATACCAAATACTGTTCTTCTAGTGTAGCCGTAGTTAGGCCACCACTTCAA
GAACTCTGTAGCACCGCCTACATACCTCGCTCTGCTAATCCTGTTACCAGTGGCTGCTGCCAGTGGCGAT
AAGTCGTGTCTTACCGGGTTGGACTCAAGACGATAGTTACCGGATAAGGCGCAGCGGTCGGGCTGAACGG
GGGGTTCGTGCACACAGCCCAGCTTGGAGCGAACGACCTACACCGAACTGAGATACCTACAGCGTGAGCT
ATGAGAAAGCGCCACGCTTCCCGAAGGGAGAAAGGCGGACAGGTATCCGGTAAGCGGCAGGGTCGGAACA
GGAGAGCGCACGAGGGAGCTTCCAGGGGGAAACGCCTGGTATCTTTATAGTCCTGTCGGGTTTCGCCACC
TCTGACTTGAGCGTCGATTTTTGTGATGCTCGTCAGGGGGGCGGAGCCTATGGAAAAACGCCAGCAACGC
GGCCTTTTTACGGTTCCTGGCCTTTTGCTGGCCTTTTGCTCACATGTTCTTTCCTGCGTTATCCCCTGAT
TCTGTGGATAACCGTATTACCGCCTTTGAGTGAGCTGATACCGCTCGCCGCAGCCGAACGACCGAGCGCA
GCGAGTCAGTGAGCGAGGAAGCGGAAGAGCGCCCAATACGCAAACCGCCTCTCCCCGCGCGTTGGCCGAT
TCATTAATGCAGCTGGCACGACAGGTTTCCCGACTGGAAAGCGGGCAGTGAGCGCAACGCAATTAATGTG
AGTTAGCTCACTCATTAGGCACCCCAGGCTTTACACTTTATGCTTCCGGCTCGTATGTTGTGTGGAATTG
TGAGCGGATAACAATTTCACACAGGAAACAGCTATGACCATGATTACGCCAAGCGCGCAATTAACCCTCA
CTAAAGGGAAC
Features (pLannotate 1.2.2; 29 found; start..end, strand, type, name):
     24..250     +  promoter       RSV promoter: Rous sarcoma virus enhancer/promoter
    251..431     +  LTR            5' LTR (truncated): truncated 5' long terminal repeat (LTR) from HIV-1
    478..603     +  misc_feature   HIV-1 Ψ: packaging signal of human immunodeficiency virus type 1
    587..950     +  CDS            HIV-1 gag (fragment): gag protein from human immunodeficiency virus 1; gag
   1096..1329    +  misc_feature   RRE: The Rev response element (RRE) of HIV-1 allows for Rev-dependent mRNA export from the nucleus to the cytoplasm.
   1706..1732    +  CDS            Rev (fragment): human immunodeficiency virus 1 (HIV-1) Rev protein; rev; enhances nuclear export of unspliced and incompletely spliced viral mRNAs
   1742..1859    +  misc_feature   cPPT/CTS: central polypurine tract and central termination sequence of HIV-1
   1928..2139    +  promoter       EF-1α core promoter: core promoter for human elongation factor EF-1α
   2165..6268    +  CDS            Cas9 VRER: Streptococcus pyogenes Cas9 endonuclease with the D1135V/G1218R/R1335E/T1337R mutations has an altered recognition specificity for the protospacer adjacent motif (PAM) (Kleinstiver et al., 2015)
   6302..6367    +  CDS            3xFLAG: three tandem FLAG® epitope tags, followed by an enterokinase cleavage site
   6449..7168    +  CDS            EGFP: the original enhanced GFP (Yang et al., 1996) mammalian codon-optimized
   7181..7680    +  promoter       PGK promoter: mouse phosphoglycerate kinase 1 promoter
   7701..8300    +  CDS            PuroR: puromycin N-acetyltransferase; pac from Streptomyces alboniger; confers resistance to puromycin
   8316..8904    +  misc_feature   WPRE: woodchuck hepatitis virus posttranscriptional regulatory element
   8955..8974    +  misc_feature   cPPT/CTS (fragment): central polypurine tract and central termination sequence of HIV-1
   8976..9209    +  LTR            3' LTR (ΔU3): self-inactivating 3' long terminal repeat (LTR) from HIV-1
   9287..9408    +  polyA_signal   SV40 poly(A) signal: SV40 polyadenylation signal
   9448..9583    +  rep_origin     SV40 ori: SV40 origin of replication
   9604..9622    -  promoter       T7 promoter: promoter for bacteriophage T7 RNA polymerase
   9630..9785    +  CDS            lacZα (fragment): LacZα fragment of β-galactosidase; lacZ fragment
   9790..10218   +  rep_origin     f1 ori (sequence partly withheld): f1 bacteriophage origin of replication; arrow indicates direction of (+) strand synthesis
  10271..10375   +  promoter       AmpR promoter: bla
  10376..11236   +  CDS            AmpR: β-lactamase; bla; confers resistance to ampicillin, carbenicillin, and related antibiotics
  11407..11995   +  rep_origin     ori: high-copy-number ColE1/pMB1/pBR322/pUC origin of replication
  12178..12270   +  CDS            lacI (fragment): lac repressor; lacI; The lac repressor binds to the lac operator to inhibit transcription in E. coli. This inhibition can be relieved by adding lactose or isopropyl-β-D-thiogalactopyranoside (IPTG).
  12283..12304   +  protein_bind   CAP binding site: CAP binding activates transcription in the presence of cAMP. E. coli catabolite activator protein
  12319..12349   +  promoter       lac promoter: promoter for the E. coli lac operon
  12353..12375   +  protein_bind   lac operator (fragment): The lac repressor binds to the lac operator to inhibit transcription in E. coli. This inhibition can be relieved by adding lactose or isopropyl-β-D-thiogalactopyranoside (IPTG). lac repressor encoded by lacI
  12418..12436   +  promoter       T3 promoter: promoter for bacteriophage T3 RNA polymerase
