[The description below was written by a language model from this plasmid's Addgene catalogue record and pLannotate feature annotations shown in this document.]
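Description:
pLenti-VRER-P2A-GFP-PGK-Puro is a lentiviral expression vector adapted from lentiCRISPRv1, built for constitutive expression of the VRER variant of Streptococcus pyogenes Cas9 in mammalian cells. The viral portion has a third-generation, self-inactivating layout. An RSV promoter drives a truncated HIV-1 5' LTR, followed by the Ψ packaging signal with a gag fragment, the Rev response element for Rev-dependent nuclear export of the genomic RNA, and a cPPT/CTS. A WPRE and a ΔU3 3' LTR close the transfer cassette. In bacteria the plasmid is maintained through a ColE1/pUC-type origin and selected with ampicillin via the β-lactamase gene. The catalogue nonetheless lists it as low copy. The backbone also carries an f1 origin, an SV40 origin and poly(A) signal, and remnants of a lac/T7/T3 cloning region.

The payload is driven by the short EF-1α core promoter (EFS). It encodes Cas9 with the D1135V, G1218R, R1335E and T1337R substitutions, which alter the protospacer adjacent motif the nuclease recognises and so redirect it to sites wild-type Cas9 does not use. The coding sequence is described as not codon optimized and carries a C-terminal 3xFLAG tag for detection. According to the construct name and stated purpose, a P2A self-cleaving peptide links it to EGFP, although the P2A itself is not annotated in the feature table. Green fluorescence therefore reports Cas9 expression from the same transcript. A separate mouse PGK promoter drives puromycin N-acetyltransferase, allowing drug selection of transduced cells. No guide RNA cassette is annotated, so guides would have to be supplied separately. The vector comes from work on optimizing genome editing enzymes for use in cells, organoids and mice, and is suited to generating stable Cas9-VRER-expressing lines.
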