Addgene plasmid #110862: pLenti-VRER-P2A-GFP-PGK-Puro
Purpose: Lentiviral vector for constitutive expression of Cas9-VRER-P2A-GFP (not codon optimized)
Depositing lab: Lukas Dow. Depositing organization: Cornell University. Publication: Optimized base editors enable efficient editing in cells, organoids and mice. Zafra MP, Schatoff EM, Katti A, Foronda M, Breinig M, Schweitzer AY, Simon A, Han T, Goswami S, Montgomery E, Thibado J, Kastenhuber ER, Sanchez-Rivera FJ, Shi J, Vakoc CR, Lowe SW, Tschaharganeh DF, Dow LE. Nat Biotechnol. 2018 Jul 3. pii: nbt.4194. doi: 10.1038/nbt.4194. PubMed 29969439.
Backbone
  Vector backbone: Adapted from lentiCRISPRv1
  Backbone size w/o insert (bp): 6296
  Vector type: Lentiviral
  Selectable markers: Puromycin ; GFP
Growth in bacteria
  Bacterial resistance: Ampicillin, 100 μg/mL
  Growth temperature: 30°C
  Growth strain: NEB Stable
  Copy number: Low Copy
Gene/Insert
  Gene/Insert name: Cas9-VRER (alt name: VRER)
  Species: Synthetic
  Insert size (bp): 4212
  Mutation: D1135V, G1218R, R1335E, T1337R
  Promoter: EF1s
  Tag / fusion protein: 3X FLAG (C terminal on insert)
  Cloning method: Gibson Cloning
  Sequencing primers: 5′ TAAGTGCAGTAGTCGCCGTG; 3′ TTAAGAATACCAGTCAATCTTTC
Terms and licenses: Academic/Nonprofit Terms; Industry Terms: Not Available to Industry
How to cite: pLenti-VRER-P2A-GFP-PGK-Puro was a gift from Lukas Dow (Addgene plasmid # 110862 ; http://n2t.net/addgene:110862 ; RRID:Addgene_110862)
